>Addgene plasmid #203741 | pHLP712 | addgene full sequence | sequence record 402962 | Addgene NGS Result
GACGAAAGGGCCTCGTGATACGCCTATTTTTATAGGTTAATGTCATGATAATAATGGTTTCTTAGACGGA
TCGCTTGCCTGTAACTTACACGCGCCTCGTATCTTTTAATGATGGAATAATTTGGGAATTTACTCTGTGT
TTATTTATTTTTATGTTTTGTATTTGGATTTTAGAAAGTAAATAAAGAAGGTAGAAGAGTTACGGAATGA
AGAAAAAAAAATAAACAAAGGTTTAAAAAATTTCAACAAAAAGCGTACTTTACATATATATTTATTAGAC
AAGAAAAGCAGATTAAATAGATATACATTCGATTAACGATAAGTAAAATGTAAAATCACAGGATTTTCGT
GTGTGGTCTTCTACACAGACAAGATGAAACAATTCGGCATTAATACCTGAGAGCAGGAAGAGCAAGATAA
AAGGTAGTATTTGTTGGCGATCCCCCTAGAGTCTTTTACATCTTCGGAAAACAAAAACTATTTTTTCTTT
AATTTCTTTTTTTACTTTCTATTTTTAATTTATATATTTATATTAAAAAATTTAAATTATAATTATTTTT
ATAGCACGTGATGAAAAGGACCCAGGTGGCACTTTTCGGGGAAATGTGCGCGGAACCCCTATTTGTTTAT
TTTTCTAAATACATTCAAATATGTATCCGCTCATGAGACAATAACCCTGATAAATGCTTCAATAATATTG
AAAAAGGAAGAGTATGAGTATTCAACATTTCCGTGTCGCCCTTATTCCCTTTTTTGCGGCATTTTGCCTT
CCTGTTTTTGCTCACCCAGAAACGCTGGTGAAAGTAAAAGATGCTGAAGATCAGTTGGGTGCACGAGTGG
GTTACATCGAACTGGATCTCAACAGCGGTAAGATCCTTGAGAGTTTTCGCCCCGAAGAACGTTTTCCAAT
GATGAGCACTTTTAAAGTTCTGCTATGTGGCGCGGTATTATCCCGTATTGACGCCGGGCAAGAGCAACTC
GGTCGCCGCATACACTATTCTCAGAATGACTTGGTTGAGTACTCACCAGTCACAGAAAAGCATCTTACGG
ATGGCATGACAGTAAGAGAATTATGCAGTGCTGCCATAACCATGAGTGATAACACTGCGGCCAACTTACT
TCTGACAACGATCGGAGGACCGAAGGAGCTAACCGCTTTTTTGCACAACATGGGGGATCATGTAACTCGC
CTTGATCGTTGGGAACCGGAGCTGAATGAAGCCATACCAAACGACGAGCGTGACACCACGATGCCTGTAG
CAATGGCAACAACGTTGCGCAAACTATTAACTGGCGAACTACTTACTCTAGCTTCCCGGCAACAATTAAT
AGACTGGATGGAGGCGGATAAAGTTGCAGGACCACTTCTGCGCTCGGCCCTTCCGGCTGGCTGGTTTATT
GCTGATAAATCTGGAGCCGGTGAGCGTGGGTCTCGCGGTATCATTGCAGCACTGGGGCCAGATGGTAAGC
CCTCCCGTATCGTAGTTATCTACACGACGGGGAGTCAGGCAACTATGGATGAACGAAATAGACAGATCGC
TGAGATAGGTGCCTCACTGATTAAGCATTGGTAACTGTCAGACCAAGTTTACTCATATATACTTTAGATT
GATTTAAAACTTCATTTTTAATTTAAAAGGATCTAGGTGAAGATCCTTTTTGATAATCTCATGACCAAAA
TCCCTTAACGTGAGTTTTCGTTCCACTGAGCGTCAGACCCCGTAGAAAAGATCAAAGGATCTTCTTGAGA
TCCTTTTTTTCTGCGCGTAATCTGCTGCTTGCAAACAAAAAAACCACCGCTACCAGCGGTGGTTTGTTTG
CCGGATCAAGAGCTACCAACTCTTTTTCCGAAGGTAACTGGCTTCAGCAGAGCGCAGATACCAAATACTG
TTCTTCTAGTGTAGCCGTAGTTAGGCCACCACTTCAAGAACTCTGTAGCACCGCCTACATACCTCGCTCT
GCTAATCCTGTTACCAGTGGCTGCTGCCAGTGGCGATAAGTCGTGTCTTACCGGGTTGGACTCAAGACGA
TAGTTACCGGATAAGGCGCAGCGGTCGGGCTGAACGGGGGGTTCGTGCACACAGCCCAGCTTGGAGCGAA
CGACCTACACCGAACTGAGATACCTACAGCGTGAGCTATGAGAAAGCGCCACGCTTCCCGAAGGGAGAAA
GGCGGACAGGTATCCGGTAAGCGGCAGGGTCGGAACAGGAGAGCGCACGAGGGAGCTTCCAGGGGGAAAC
GCCTGGTATCTTTATAGTCCTGTCGGGTTTCGCCACCTCTGACTTGAGCGTCGATTTTTGTGATGCTCGT
CAGGGGGGCGGAGCCTATGGAAAAACGCCAGCAACGCGGCCTTTTTACGGTTCCTGGCCTTTTGCTGGCC
TTTTGCTCACATGTTCTTTCCTGCGTTATCCCCTGATTCTGTGGATAACCGTATTACCGCCTTTGAGTGA
GCTGATACCGCTCGCCGCAGCCGAACGACCGAGCGCAGCGAGTCAGTGAGCGAGGAAGCGGAAGAGCGCC
CAATACGCAAACCGCCTCTCCCCGCGCGTTGGCCGATTCATTAATGCAGCTGGCACGACAGGTTTCCCGA
CTGGAAAGCGGGCAGTGAGCGCAACGCAATTAATGTGAGTTAGCTCACTCATTAGGCACCCCAGGCTTTA
CACTTTATGCTTCCGGCTCCTATGTTGGGCCGGCTAGGCCTGTAATTGTAGTAAGAATGACAAGTATCAG
TTGAGAAAAAAAGTAACAAAGAGAAAGCTCGGAGGAGGCTCCCCAAAGGTTTTATCACCAATGGTGGTAC
CACTAACCCAAGAACAGAAAAAGCATTGATATTTTGAAAAAATACAATACTCATCTTTTAACCCGAACCT
TTTCTTGTCCTTTAAAACTTTTATCTCATGTCTGTCCAAAGTCATATTGTCTTACTACTTTCTCTCCTTC
ATCGTCCTTCCGGCCCCCCCGGATCCGGATGGTATAAACGGAAACAAAAAAAAGAGCTGGTACTACTTTC
TTTAAAATTATTTTATTATTTGATTTTATTTAATAGTATATATTATATTTTGAACGTAGATTATTTTGTT
GAAAGTTGCTGTAGTGCCATTGATTCGTAACACTAATTCTGTATTAGTCATTCCTCTTGTTTGATAGTAT
CCAAAAAAACGGCTATTTTTTTGCAATCTTATTTCCTGCATATTATACAGATAACATAATGAAAGAAAAA
ATCTTTTTTTTTGTTCTTCAATGATGATTTCAACCATTCTTTTAAACATTGATCAATTCCTGAGCAACAA
CCCCATACACACTGGTTTATATATCGCCCCTTTTACAGTTGAAGAAAGAAATAGAAATAGAAATAGCAAA
CAAAAGATATGACAGTCAACACTAAGACCTATAGTGAGAGAGCAGAAACTCATGCCTCACCAGTAGCACA
ACGATTATTTCGATTAATGGAACTGAAGAAAACCAATTTATGTGCATCAATTGATGTTGATACCACTAAG
GAATTCCTTGAATTAATTGATAAATTGGGTCCTTATGTATGCTTAATCAAGACTCATATTGATATAATCA
ATGATTTTTCCTATGAATCCACTATTGAACCATTATTAGAACTTTCACGTAAACATCAATTTATGATTTT
TGAAGATAGAAAATTTGCTGATATTGGTAATACCGTGAAGAAACAATATATTGGTGGAGTTTATAAAATT
AGTAGTTGGGCAGATATTACTAATGCTCATGGTGTCACTGGGAATGGAGTAGTTGAAGGATTAAAACAGG
GAGCTAAAGAAACCACCACCAACCAAGAGCCAAGAGGGTTATTGATGTTAGCTGAATTATCATCAGTGGG
ATCATTAGCATATGGAGAATATTCTCAAAAAACTGTTGAAATTGCTAAATCCGATAAGGAATTTGTTGTT
GGATTTATTGCCCAACGTGATATGGGTGGACAAGAAGAAGGATTTGATTGGCTTATTATGACACCTGGAG
TTGGATTAGATGATAAAGGTGATGGATTAGGACAACAATATAGAACTGTTGATGAAGTTGTTAGCACTGG
AACTGATATTATCATTGTTGGTAGAGGATTGTTTGGTAAAGGAAGAGATCCAGATATTGAAGGTAAAAGG
TATAGAGATGCTGGTTGGAATGCTTATTTGAAAAAAACTGGCCAATTATAAATGTGAAGGGGGAGATTTT
CACTTTATTAGATTTGTATATATGTATAATAAATAAATAAATAAGTTAAATAAATAATTAAATAAGGGTG
GTAATTATTACTATTTACAATCAAAGGTGGTCCTTCTAGTCGAGCGTCAAAACTAGAGAATAATAAAGAA
AACGATCTTTTCAAAAAGAAAAAACCTTTTAGTTTTCCTTTGTTGTTGTTGTGGGTGTGTGCTATTTATA
TTATATAGTTTACTCATAATACCATAAAATATTCGGTTTGATTAGGTTATTTTAATAAGCTAATTTGTTT
CTAATCGTGTAATTTATGCTGTGTATATTAAGTAGTGTGTGCACTGCCCAAAAATGTTTGTTGTTTATAG
TCGGTTAAAGAGAAAAAAGAAAAAAAGATCCATACACACACGTTAATTAGTTGTTCAACGTAATACACTC
ATATTTTGTTCTTATTTGCTTTCGGTCGCTGTTCTCACCAAGATTTATTGCCAACGAAACAATTTTTTTT
TATATATTTTCAGATTTTTCTTTTTTTCCTTTCCTTTCCTTTTCTAATTTTCACTCCTGGTTTTCTTTCT
TTCTTAGAAACATTATCTCGATATTAATATTAAAAAAATATAATCATTCAAAATGGACGGTGGTATGTTT
TAGTTTAGCTTCAATTCTAATTGATTGATTAATCAGTTGATTGGTTTCAATATGACAAATGGGTAGGGTG
GGAAAACTTCATTTTCAATTCAGATCAAACTTTTTTGTTGTCGACATAATATTTCTCGTTTGGGATGTTA
CTGTCACATTAATAATACACACACATCAGCTTATAATTTTGAAAGTAATTTATCAGATATGTTGTGACGA
TCAGTGGAAATGGCTAACTTCAATGTATCTGTTCTTCCCCTTTTTCAAAGTTCACGTTTTTTGATTGATT
GATTGATCTGTCGGCAGTGGTTTCAAAACCATTCGGTGAGTAATCCTATCAATCAATGTTACGACAAAAG
GCTCAATATTCAAAATTGCAATGTTTTATGTTTTCCTACGTGTACTTGTGCAAGGCAATTGATTCAACAT
TGCTTTTGGTGTTTGACGAGTTTCTAGTTTGGACTTGTGTTGTTATCTGGGCTATACAGATTTCCCGGCT
CACTATGAATTTTTTTTTTCGACGCTCAGTGCACACAACTATAAACAACACAAACACAAACACAGCAAGA
AAAAAAAAAAACGAACATTGAATTGAAACCAAGCCAACTGAAAAATTCCTTATTTAAATGACTGTCATAC
TAACCCATTTTTATAGAAGAAGTTGCTGCTTTAGTTATCGATAACGGTTCTCATATGACATACTTCCCTG
AAGAAGTGGTAGAGCATATTTTCTCCTTTTTACCTGCCCAAAGAGATCGAAATACCGTCTCACTTGTATG
CAAAGTTTGGTATGAGATTGAACGATTATCAAGACGAGGGGTCTTTGTAGGTAATTGTTATGCAGTGCGT
GCCGGTCGAGTCGCTGCTAGATTCCCTAACGTGCGTGCCCTTACCGTCAAGGGTAAGCCTCACGCTGCAG
ATTTTAATTTAGTGCCACCTGATTGGGGTGGATATGCCGGTCCATGGATCGAAGCCGCCGCTCGTGGTTG
TCACGGATTGGAAGAATTACGAATGAAGCGAATGGTCGTTTCCGACGAATCCTTAGAATTGTTAGCAAGA
AGTTTTCCACGATTCAGAGCATTAGTATTAATATCATGCGAGGGTTTTTCAACTGACGGATTAGCCGCCG
TAGCCTCACATTGCAAGTTATTGAGAGAATTGGACTTACAAGAAAATGAGGTCGAGGACCGTGGACCTCG
ATGGTTGTCATGCTTTCCTGATTCCTGCACATCACTTGTGTCCTTGAATTTCGCATGTATCAAGGGGGAA
GTTAACGCTGGGTCCTTGGAAAGATTGGTGTCACGTTCACCTAATTTACGTTCTTTGAGATTGAACCGTT
CCGTATCCGTTGATACTTTAGCCAAAATTTTGCTTAGAACTCCTAATTTGGAGGATCTTGGAACTGGAAA
TTTGACTGATGACTTCCAAACAGAGTCTTATTTTAAGTTAACATCCGCTTTGGAAAAGTGTAAGATGTTA
CGAAGTTTATCCGGTTTTTGGGACGCATCTCCAGTGTGCTTGTCATTTATTTATCCTTTGTGCGCCCAGT
TAACTGGGTTAAATTTATCTTATGCCCCTACCTTGGATGCTTCAGATCTTACTAAAATGATAAGTCGATG
TGTCAAATTACAGCGATTATGGGTCTTAGACTGTATCTCTGACAAGGGGTTACAAGTAGTAGCCTCTAGT
TGCAAAGATCTTCAAGAATTAAGAGTGTTTCCTAGTGACTTCTACGTGGCAGGTTATTCAGCAGTAACAG
AGGAGGGATTGGTCGCTGTATCATTAGGTTGCCCAAAGTTGAATTCATTGTTATACTTCTGCCACCAAAT
GACTAATGCCGCATTGGTCACTGTTGCCAAGAATTGCCCTAACTTTACTCGTTTTCGTTTGTGTATATTG
GAGCCAGGTAAGCCAGACGTTGTCACTAGTCAACCATTGGATGAGGGATTCGGTGCAATTGTAAGAGAAT
GTAAGGGGTTGCAACGTTTGAGTATCAGTGGGTTATTAACAGACAAGGTTTTCATGTATATTGGTAAATA
CGCCAAGCAGCTTGAAATGTTAAGTATAGCATTCGCTGGAGATAGTGATAAGGGTATGATGCACGTAATG
AATGGGTGTAAAAATCTTCGAAAATTAGAAATCCGAGATTCACCTTTTGGAGACGCTGCCCTTCTTGGGA
ATTTCGCTCGATACGAAACCATGAGATCCCTTTGGATGTCCTCATGCAACGTGACATTGAAGGGATGCCA
AGTTCTTGCCTCCAAGATGCCTATGTTAAACGTAGAGGTTATTAATGAGAGAGATGGGTCCAACGAGATG
GAAGAAAACCACGGAGATTTGCCAAAAGTTGAGAAGCTTTATGTATACCGTACCACTGCAGGGGCTCGTG
ATGATGCTCCAAATTTTGTCAAGATATTGGTTGATAGTGGTAGTGCAGCTAGTGGGGAGCAAAAATTGAT
TTCTGAAGAAGATTTAAATGGTGAGCAAAAGTTGATATCAGAGGAAGACTTGAATGGTGAACAGAAATTA
ATCTCCGAAGAAGACTTAAATGGTTCATCCTAATCGAGTCAGTACTGACAATAAAAAGATTCTTGTTTTC
AAGAACTTGTCATTTGTATAGTTTTTTTATATTGTAGTTGTTCTATTTTAATCAAATGTTAGCGTGATTT
ATATTTTTTTTCGCCTCGACATCATCTGCCCAGATGCGAAGTTAAGTGCGCAGAAAGTAATATCATGCGT
CAATCGTATGTGAATGCTGGTCGCTATACTGCTGTCGATTCGATACTAACGCCGCCATCCAGTGTCGACG
TTTAAACGAGCTCGAATTCGGTACCCAATTCGCCCTATAGTGAGTCGTATTACAATTCACTGGCCGTCGT
TTTACAACGTCGTGACTGGGAAAACCCTGGCGTTACCCAACTTAATCGCCTTGCAGCACATCCCCCTTTC
GCCAGCTGGCGTAATAGCGAAGAGGCCCGCACCGATCGCCCTTCCCAACAGTTGCGCAGCCTGAATGGCG
AATGG
[124 nt withheld, positions 7846-7969]
CGCCGGTAAACAAGTGGTATTCAAGCACAATTCAGTTTTCTGGATCTCTAATAATTGCAATTGCAATTGC
TTCACATACTCTGTTTATAATTCAGTTTCTTTCTCTTGATGTTACTGATATATTAAGTTAATAAATACCA
ATAACTTTTTTTCAAAAATCTTCTATTTTCCTTTCAATTGATTATTTAAACACGAATCGTTAATAAGCTG
TGATTGCTTTTTCTTTTTCTTTTTCTTTTCTTTGTTCAAGTTTGAAAAAAGTAAAAAAAAAGGTTTCTCT
TGTTCGATGTAGAATTCAGTGGGTTAAGGCCTAGCCGGCC
[87 nt withheld, positions 8290-8376]
A
[49 nt withheld, positions 8378-8426]
CCTTTGACGTTGGAGTCCACGTTCTTT
[37 nt withheld, positions 8454-8490]
ACCCTATCTCGGTCTATTCTTTTGATTTATAAGGGATTTTGCCGATTTCGGCCTATTGGTTAAAAAATGA
GCTGATTTAACAAAAATTTAACGCGAATTTTAACAAAATATTAACGCTTACAATTTCCTGATGCGGTATT
TTCTCCTTACGCATCTGTGCGGTATTTCACACCGCATAGATCGGCAAGTGCACAAACAATACTTAAATAA
ATACTACTCAGTAATAACCTATTTCTTAGCATTTTTGACGAAATTTGCTATTTTGTTAGAGTCTTTTACA
CCATTTGTCTCCACACCTCCGCTTACATCAACACCAATAACGCCATTTAATCTAAGCGCATCACCAACAT
TTTCTGGCGTCAGTCCACCAGCTAACATAAAATGTAAGCTTTCGGGGCTCTCTTGCCTTCCAACCCAGTC
AGAAATCGAGTTCCAATCCAAAAGTTCACCTGTCCCACCTGCTTCTGAATCAAACAAGGGAATAAACGAA
TGAGGTTTCTGTGAAGCTGCACTGAGTAGTATGTTGCAGTCTTTTGGAAATACGAGTCTTTTAATAACTG
GCAAACCGAGGAACTCTTGGTATTCTTGCCACGACTCATCTCCATGCAGTTGGACGATATCAATGCCGTA
ATCATTGACCAGAGCCAAAACATCCTCCTTAGGTTGATTACGAAACACGCCAACCAAGTATTTCGGAGTG
CCTGAACTATTTTTATATGCTTTTACAAGACTTGAAATTTTCCTTGCAATAACCGGGTCAATTGTTCTCT
TTCTATTGGGCACACATATAATACCCAGCAAGTCAGCATCGGAATCTAGAGCACATTCTGCGGCCTCTGT
GCTCTGCAAGCCGCAAACTTTCACCAATGGACCAGAACTACCTGTGAAATTAATAACAGACATACTCCAA
GCTGCCTTTGTGTGCTTAATCACGTATACTCACGTGCTCAATAGTCACCAATGCCCTCCCTCTTGGCCCT
CTCCTTTTCTTTTTTCGACCGAATTAATTCTTAATCGGCAAAAAAAGAAAAGCTCCGGATCAAGATTGTA
CGTAAGGTGACAAGCTATTTTTCAATAAAGAATATCTTCCACTACTGCCATCTGGCGTCATAACTGCAAA
GTACACATATATTACGATGCTGTTCTATTAAATGCTTCCTATATTATATATATAGTAATGTCGTGATCTA
TGGTGCACTCTCAGTACAATCTGCTCTGATGCCGCATAGTTAAGCCAGCCCCGACACCCGCCAACACCCG
CTGACGCGCCCTGACGGGCTTGTCTGCTCCCGGCATCCGCTTACAGACAAGCTGTGACCGTCTCCGGGAG
CTGCATGTGTCAGAGGTTTTCACCGTCATCACCGAAACGCGCGA
Features (pLannotate 1.2.2; 20 found; start..end, strand, type, name):
     69..572     -  misc_feature   CEN/ARS: S. cerevisiae CEN6 centromere fused to an autonomously replicating sequence
    609..713     +  promoter       AmpR promoter: bla
    714..1574    +  CDS            AmpR: β-lactamase; bla; confers resistance to ampicillin, carbenicillin, and related antibiotics
   1745..2333    +  rep_origin     ori: high-copy-number ColE1/pMB1/pBR322/pUC origin of replication
   2516..2608    +  CDS            lacI (fragment): lac repressor; lacI; The lac repressor binds to the lac operator to inhibit transcription in E. coli. This inhibition can be relieved by adding lactose or isopropyl-β-D-thiogalactopyranoside (IPTG).
   2621..2642    +  protein_bind   CAP binding site: CAP binding activates transcription in the presence of cAMP. E. coli catabolite activator protein
   2657..2687    +  promoter       lac promoter: promoter for the E. coli lac operon
   3387..4175    +  CDS            URA3: PYRF_YEAST - Experimental evidence at protein level: Swiss-Prot protein existence level 1. From Saccharomyces cerevisiae (strain ATCC 204508 / S288c) (Baker's yeast).
   4227..4243    -  promoter       copia promoter (fragment): strong promoter from the Drosophila transposable element copia (Sinclair et al., 1986)
   5515..7239    +  CDS            AFB2: AFB2_ARATH - Also known as LRF2. Experimental evidence at protein level: Swiss-Prot protein existence level 1. Component of SCF(ASK-cullin-F-box) E3 ubiquitin ligase complexes, which may mediate the ubiquitination and subsequent proteasomal degradation of target proteins. Confers sensitivity to the virulent bacterial pathogen P.syringae (By similarity). Auxin receptor that mediates Aux/IAA proteins proteasomal degradation and auxin- regulated transcription. Involved in embryogenesis regulation by auxin. From Arabidopsis thaliana (Mouse-ear cress).
   7394..7591    +  terminator     TEF terminator: Ashbya gossypii TEF terminator
   7664..7682    -  promoter       T7 promoter: promoter for bacteriophage T7 RNA polymerase
   7685..7842    +  CDS            lacZα (fragment): LacZα fragment of β-galactosidase; lacZ fragment
   7846..7975    +  rep_origin     f1 ori (fragment) (sequence partly withheld): f1 bacteriophage origin of replication; arrow indicates direction of (+) strand synthesis
   8289..8616    +  rep_origin     M13 ori (fragment) (sequence partly withheld): M13 bacteriophage origin of replication; arrow indicates direction of (+) strand synthesis
   8617..8668    -  misc_feature   bom (fragment): basis of mobility region from pBR322
   8719..9393    -  CDS            TRP1: phosphoribosylanthranilate isomerase, required for tryptophan biosynthesis; S. cerevisiae TRP1; yeast auxotrophic marker
   9394..9541    -  promoter       TRP1 promoter: S. cerevisiae TRP1
   9679..9728    -  misc_feature   bom (fragment): basis of mobility region from pBR322
   9830..1       -  CDS            rop (fragment) (across the origin): Rop protein, which maintains plasmids at low copy number; rop
