[The description below was written by a language model from this plasmid's Addgene catalogue record and pLannotate feature annotations shown in this document.]
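Description:
pHLP712 is a 9,864 bp Candida albicans integrating vector built to place an auxin receptor F-box protein, OsTIR1(F74A)-3xMyc, at the NEUT5L locus. The record lists the backbone as unknown. The annotated sequence shows the usual E. coli shuttle components: a high-copy ColE1/pUC-type origin and a β-lactamase gene with its own promoter for ampicillin selection, plus remnants of lac, lacZα, f1/M13 origin, bom and rop sequences. It also detects a S. cerevisiae CEN/ARS element and a TRP1 marker with its promoter. These suggest a centromeric budding-yeast shuttle vector in the plasmid's ancestry, although the record does not say what role, if any, these parts play. Selection in Candida is by URA3, which the feature table matches to orotidine-5'-phosphate decarboxylase.

The payload is a 1,725 bp synthetic Oryza sativa TIR1 coding sequence, codon-optimized for C. albicans and carrying a phenylalanine-to-alanine change at codon 74. The automated annotation labels this open reading frame as the related Arabidopsis auxin receptor AFB2, a homology hit rather than the true identity. According to the catalogue entry, expression is driven by the C. albicans ACT1 promoter and the protein carries a C-terminal 3xMyc tag for detection. Neither the promoter, the tag, nor the NEUT5L homology regions are annotated in the feature table. An Ashbya gossypii TEF terminator lies downstream of the coding sequence.

TIR1 acts as the substrate-recognition subunit of an SCF ubiquitin ligase that binds degron-tagged proteins when auxin is present, targeting them for proteasomal degradation. The plasmid therefore serves to build Candida strains that stably express the receptor for auxin-inducible degradation of target proteins.
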