Addgene plasmid #203741: pHLP712
Purpose: Integration of OsTIR1(F74A)-3xMyc at NEUT5L locus
Depositing lab: Mark Hall. Depositing organization: Purdue University. Publication: Rapid, efficient auxin-inducible protein degradation in Candida pathogens. Milholland KL, Gregor JB, Hoda S, Piriz-Antunez S, Duenas-Santero E, Vu BG, Patel KP, Moye-Rowley WS, Vazquez de Aldana CR, Correa-Bordes J, Briggs SD, Hall MC. mSphere. 2023 Aug 18:e0028323. doi: 10.1128/msphere.00283-23. PubMed 37594261.
Backbone
  Vector backbone: unknown
  Total vector size (bp): 9864
  Vector type: Candida albicans integrating vector
  Selectable markers: URA3
Growth in bacteria
  Bacterial resistance: Ampicillin, 100 μg/mL
  Growth temperature: 37°C
  Growth strain: DH5alpha
  Copy number: Unknown
Gene/Insert
  Gene/Insert name: OsTIR1
  Species: Oryza sativa
  Insert size (bp): 1725
  Mutation: Codon 74 changed from Phe to Ala (F74A)
  Promoter: ACT1 (C. albicans)
  Tag / fusion protein: 3xMyc (C terminal on insert)
  Cloning method: Gibson Cloning
  Sequencing primers: 5′ none; 3′ none
Terms and licenses: Academic/Nonprofit Terms; Industry Terms: Not Available to Industry
Depositor comments: OsTIR1 gene was made synthetically and codon-optimized for Candida albicans
How to cite: pHLP712 was a gift from Mark Hall (Addgene plasmid # 203741 ; http://n2t.net/addgene:203741 ; RRID:Addgene_203741)
